Addgene plasmid #247437: pCW-Rho(G14V)-HA
Purpose: HA-tagged human RhoA(G14V) cloned into the pCW backbone (Addgene #41393, with puromycin resistance) together with an IRES GFP to indicate doxycycline-inducible expression by fluorescence.
Depositing lab: Richard Treisman. Depositing organization: Francis Crick Institute. Publication: MRTF-dependent cytoskeletal dynamics drive efficient cell cycle progression. Nielsen JC, Benito-Jardon M, Petrela NC, Diring J, Bellamy S, Treisman R. J Cell Sci. 2025 Nov 7:jcs.264444. doi: 10.1242/jcs.264444. PubMed 41200793.
Backbone
  Vector backbone: pCW
  Backbone manufacturer: David Root, Addgene plasmid #41393
  Backbone size w/o insert (bp): 7597
  Total vector size (bp): 9620
  Modifications to backbone: Substitution of everything between tight TRE promoter and hPGK promoter with our inserts
  Vector type: Mammalian Expression, Lentiviral ; Dox-inducible
  Selectable markers: Puromycin ; EGFP expression upon doxycycline treatment
Growth in bacteria
  Bacterial resistance: Ampicillin, 100 μg/mL
  Growth temperature: 37°C
  Growth strain: NEB Stable
  Copy number: Unknown
Gene/Insert 1
  Gene/Insert name: RhoA(G14V)
  Species: H. sapiens (human)
  Insert size (bp): 582
  Mutation: G14V mutation (constitutive active mutant)
  Entrez Gene: RHOA (a.k.a. ARH12, ARHA, EDFAOB, RHO12, RHOH12)
  Tag / fusion protein: HA (C terminal on insert)
Gene/Insert 2
  Gene/Insert name: IRES2:EGFP
  Insert size (bp): 1296
Terms and licenses: Academic/Nonprofit Terms; Industry Terms: Not Available to Industry
Depositor comments: Please visit https://doi.org/10.1101/2025.06.06.657372 for bioRxiv preprint.
How to cite: pCW-Rho(G14V)-HA was a gift from Richard Treisman (Addgene plasmid # 247437 ; http://n2t.net/addgene:247437 ; RRID:Addgene_247437)
