[The description below was written by a language model from this plasmid's Addgene catalogue record and pLannotate feature annotations shown in this document.]
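Description:
pCW-Rho(G14V)-HA is a third-generation-style, self-inactivating HIV-1 lentiviral vector for doxycycline-inducible expression in mammalian cells. It is built on the pCW backbone, with the region between the tight TRE promoter and the hPGK promoter replaced by the depositor's inserts. It is propagated in E. coli through a high-copy ColE1/pUC-type origin with ampicillin resistance (AmpR). The viral portion comprises an RSV promoter driving a truncated 5' LTR, the Ψ packaging signal with a partial gag fragment, the RRE for Rev-dependent nuclear export of the genomic RNA, a cPPT/CTS element, a WPRE fragment, and a ΔU3 3' LTR that disables LTR promoter activity after integration. An SV40 poly(A) signal and SV40 origin follow the 3' LTR.

The payload is a bicistronic, Tet-responsive cassette. The tight TRE promoter (seven tet operators upstream of a minimal CMV promoter) drives human RhoA carrying the G14V substitution, a constitutively active mutant, with a C-terminal HA tag; the annotation detects this tag as a fragment of a 3xHA element. An EMCV IRES then allows translation of EGFP from the same transcript, so green fluorescence reports induction of the transgene. Downstream, a constitutive hPGK promoter drives puromycin N-acetyltransferase followed by a reverse tetracycline transactivator (annotated as rtTA3 with VP16-derived activation repeats). This gives an all-in-one system in which transduced cells can be selected with puromycin and already carry the activator needed for the doxycycline response. The record does not annotate the element linking the two coding sequences. The construct is suited to making stable cell populations in which active RhoA signalling can be switched on, and the associated study concerns MRTF-dependent cytoskeletal dynamics and cell cycle progression.
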