Features (pLannotate 1.2.2; 29 found; start..end, strand, type, name):
     41..158     +  misc_feature   cPPT/CTS: central polypurine tract and central termination sequence of HIV-1
    212..526     +  promoter       tight TRE promoter: Tet-responsive promoter PTight, consisting of seven tet operator sequences followed by the minimal CMV promoter
    549..1127    +  CDS            RhoA: human Rho family small GTPase RhoA
   1131..1189    +  CDS            3xHA (fragment): three tandem HA epitope tags
   1360..1822    +  misc_feature   IRES: internal ribosome entry site (IRES) of the encephalomyocarditis virus (EMCV)
   1836..2555    +  CDS            EGFP: the original enhanced GFP (Yang et al., 1996) mammalian codon-optimized
   2562..3072    +  promoter       hPGK promoter: human phosphoglycerate kinase 1 promoter
   3082..3678    +  CDS            PuroR (fragment): puromycin N-acetyltransferase; pac from Streptomyces; confers resistance to puromycin
   3733..4430    +  CDS            rtTA3 (fragment): reverse tetracycline transactivator 3 activates expression from Tet-responsive promoters in the presence of doxycycline
   4360..4470    +  CDS            VP48: 3 tandem repeats of the minimal activation domain of herpes simplex virus VP16 (Cheng et al., 2013)
   4506..5054    +  misc_feature   WPRE (fragment): woodchuck hepatitis virus posttranscriptional regulatory element
   5080..5151    +  CDS            nef (fragment): NEF_HV1Z2 - Experimental evidence at protein level: Swiss-Prot protein existence level 1. Extracellular Nef protein targets CD4(+) T-lymphocytes for apoptosis by interacting with CXCR4 surface receptors. From Human immunodeficiency virus type 1 group M subtype D (isolate Z2/CDC-Z34) (HIV-1).
   5153..5386    +  LTR            3' LTR (ΔU3): self-inactivating 3' long terminal repeat (LTR) from HIV-1
   5458..5579    +  polyA_signal   SV40 poly(A) signal: SV40 polyadenylation signal
   5619..5754    +  rep_origin     SV40 ori: SV40 origin of replication
   5762..5825    +  promoter       AmpR promoter: bla
   5826..6686    +  CDS            AmpR: β-lactamase; bla; confers resistance to ampicillin, carbenicillin, and related antibiotics
   6857..7445    +  rep_origin     ori: high-copy-number ColE1/pMB1/pBR322/pUC origin of replication
   7628..7720    +  CDS            lacI (fragment): lac repressor; lacI; The lac repressor binds to the lac operator to inhibit transcription in E. coli. This inhibition can be relieved by adding lactose or isopropyl-β-D-thiogalactopyranoside (IPTG).
   7733..7754    +  protein_bind   CAP binding site: CAP binding activates transcription in the presence of cAMP. E. coli catabolite activator protein
   7769..7799    +  promoter       lac promoter: promoter for the E. coli lac operon
   7807..7823    +  protein_bind   lac operator: The lac repressor binds to the lac operator to inhibit transcription in E. coli. This inhibition can be relieved by adding lactose or isopropyl-β-D-thiogalactopyranoside (IPTG). lac repressor encoded by lacI
   7868..7886    +  promoter       T3 promoter: promoter for bacteriophage T3 RNA polymerase
   7914..8140    +  promoter       RSV promoter: Rous sarcoma virus enhancer/promoter
   8141..8321    +  LTR            5' LTR (truncated): truncated 5' long terminal repeat (LTR) from HIV-1
   8368..8493    +  misc_feature   HIV-1 Ψ: packaging signal of human immunodeficiency virus type 1
   8477..8840    +  CDS            HIV-1 gag (fragment): gag protein from human immunodeficiency virus 1; gag
   8986..9219    +  misc_feature   RRE: The Rev response element (RRE) of HIV-1 allows for Rev-dependent mRNA export from the nucleus to the cytoplasm.
   9596..9620    +  CDS            Rev (fragment): human immunodeficiency virus 1 (HIV-1) Rev protein; rev; enhances nuclear export of unspliced and incompletely spliced viral mRNAs
>Addgene plasmid #247437 | pCW-Rho(G14V)-HA | addgene full sequence | sequence record 490945 | Addgene NGS Result
AATTCTCGACCTCGAGACAAATGGCAGTATTCATCCACAATTTTAAAAGAAAAGGGGGGATTGGGGGGTA
CAGTGCAGGGGAAAGAATAGTAGACATAATAGCAACAGACATACAAACTAAAGAATTACAAAAACAAATT
ACAAAAATTCAAAATTTTCGGGTTTATTACAGGGACAGCAGAGATCCACTTTGGCCGCGAATCGATATGT
CGAGTTTACTCCCTATCAGTGATAGAGAACGTATGTCGAGTTTACTCCCTATCAGTGATAGAGAACGATG
TCGAGTTTACTCCCTATCAGTGATAGAGAACGTATGTCGAGTTTACTCCCTATCAGTGATAGAGAACGTA
TGTCGAGTTTACTCCCTATCAGTGATAGAGAACGTATGTCGAGTTTATCCCTATCAGTGATAGAGAACGT
ATGTCGAGTTTACTCCCTATCAGTGATAGAGAACGTATGTCGAGGTAGGCGTGTACGGTGGGAGGCCTAT
ATAAGCAGAGCTCGTTTAGTGAACCGTCAGATCGCCTGGAGAATTGGCTAGCGCCACCATGGCTGCCATC
CGGAAGAAACTGGTGATTGTTGGTGATGTAGCCTGTGGAAAGACATGCTTGCTCATAGTCTTCAGCAAGG
ACCAGTTCCCAGAGGTGTATGTGCCCACAGTGTTTGAGAACTATGTGGCAGATATCGAGGTGGATGGAAA
GCAGGTAGAGTTGGCTTTGTGGGACACAGCTGGGCAGGAAGATTATGATCGCCTGAGGCCCCTCTCCTAC
CCAGATACCGATGTTATACTGATGTGTTTTTCCATCGACAGCCCTGATAGTTTAGAAAACATCCCAGAAA
AGTGGACCCCAGAAGTCAAGCATTTCTGTCCCAACGTGCCCATCATCCTGGTTGGGAATAAGAAGGATCT
TCGGAATGATGAGCACACAAGGCGGGAGCTAGCCAAGATGAAGCAGGAGCCGGTGAAACCTGAAGAAGGC
AGAGATATGGCAAACAGGATTGGCGCTTTTGGGTACATGGAGTGTTCAGCAAAGACCAAAGATGGAGTGA
GAGAGGTTTTTGAAATGGCTACGAGAGCTGCTCTGCAAGCTAGACGTGGGAAGAAAAAATCTGGGTGCCT
TGTCTTGGGATACCCATACGATGTTCCTGACTATGCGGGCTATCCCTATGACGTCCCGGACTATGCAGGG
CCGGCTAAGGCAGCGGCACGGGCGGTGTAGCTCGAGGGCCGGCGCGCCGCGGCCGCTACGTAAATTCCGC
CCCCCCCCCTAACGTTACTGGCCGAAGCCGCTTGGAATAAGGCCGGTGTGCGTTTGTCTATATGTTATTT
TCCACCATATTGCCGTCTTTTGGCAATGTGAGGGCCCGGAAACCTGGCCCTGTCTTCTTGACGAGCATTC
CTAGGGGTCTTTCCCCTCTCGCCAAAGGAATGCAAGGTCTGTTGAATGTCGTGAAGGAAGCAGTTCCTCT
GGAAGCTTCTTGAAGACAAACAACGTCTGTAGCGACCCTTTGCAGGCAGCGGAACCCCCCACCTGGCGAC
AGGTGCCTCTGCGGCCAAAAGCCACGTGTATAAGATACACCTGCAAAGGCGGCACAACCCCAGTGCCACG
TTGTGAGTTGGATAGTTGTGGAAAGAGTCAAATGGCTCTCCTCAAGCGTATTCAACAAGGGGCTGAAGGA
TGCCCAGAAGGTACCCCATTGTATGGGATCTGATCTGGGGCCTCGGTGCACATGCTTTACATGTGTTTAG
TCGAGGTTAAAAAAACGTCTAGGCCCCCCGAACCACGGGGACGTGGTTTTCCTTTGAAAAACACGATGAT
AATATGGCCACAACCATGGTGAGCAAGGGCGAGGAGCTGTTCACCGGGGTGGTGCCCATCCTGGTCGAGC
TGGACGGCGACGTAAACGGCCACAAGTTCAGCGTGTCCGGCGAGGGCGAGGGCGATGCCACCTACGGCAA
GCTGACCCTGAAGTTCATCTGCACCACCGGCAAGCTGCCCGTGCCCTGGCCCACCCTCGTGACCACCCTG
ACCTACGGCGTGCAGTGCTTCAGCCGCTACCCCGACCACATGAAGCAGCACGACTTCTTCAAGTCCGCCA
TGCCCGAAGGCTACGTCCAGGAGCGCACCATCTTCTTCAAGGACGACGGCAACTACAAGACCCGCGCCGA
GGTGAAGTTCGAGGGCGACACCCTGGTGAACCGCATCGAGCTGAAGGGCATCGACTTCAAGGAGGACGGC
AACATCCTGGGGCACAAGCTGGAGTACAACTACAACAGCCACAACGTCTATATCATGGCCGACAAGCAGA
AGAACGGCATCAAGGTGAACTTCAAGATCCGCCACAACATCGAGGACGGCAGCGTGCAGCTCGCCGACCA
CTACCAGCAGAACACCCCCATCGGCGACGGCCCCGTGCTGCTGCCCGACAACCACTACCTGAGCACCCAG
TCCGCCCTGAGCAAAGACCCCAACGAGAAGCGCGATCACATGGTCCTGCTGGAGTTCGTGACCGCCGCCG
GGATCACTCTCGGCATGGACGAGCTGTACAAGTAAGGATCCGGGGTTGGGGTTGCGCCTTTTCCAAGGCA
GCCCTGGGTTTGCGCAGGGACGCGGCTGCTCTGGGCGTGGTTCCGGGAAACGCAGCGGCGCCGACCCTGG
GTCTCGCACATTCTTCACGTCCGTTCGCAGCGTCACCCGGATCTTCGCCGCTACCCTTGTGGGCCCCCCG
GCGACGCTTCCTGCTCCGCCCCTAAGTCGGGAAGGTTCCTTGCGGTTCGCGGCGTGCCGGACGTGACAAA
CGGAAGCCGCACGTCTCACTAGTACCCTCGCAGACGGACAGCGCCAGGGAGCAATGGCAGCGCGCCGACC
GCGATGGGCTGTGGCCAATAGCGGCTGCTCAGCAGGGCGCGCCGAGAGCAGCGGCCGGGAAGGGGCGGTG
CGGGAGGCGGGGTGTGGGGCGGTAGTGTGGGCCCTGTTCCTGCCCGCGCGGTGTTCCGCATTCTGCAAGC
CTCCGGAGCGCACGTCGGCAGTCGGCTCCCTCGTTGACCGAATCACCGACCTCTCTCCCCAGCAATTCAC
CATGACCGAGTACAAGCCCACGGTGCGCCTCGCCACCCGCGACGACGTCCCCAGGGCCGTACGCACCCTC
GCCGCCGCGTTCGCCGACTACCCCGCCACGCGCCACACCGTCGATCCGGACCGCCACATCGAGCGGGTCA
CCGAGCTGCAAGAACTCTTCCTCACGCGCGTCGGGCTCGACATCGGCAAGGTGTGGGTCGCGGACGACGG
CGCCGCGGTGGCGGTCTGGACCACGCCGGAGAGCGTCGAAGCGGGGGCGGTGTTCGCCGAGATCGGCCCG
CGCATGGCCGAGTTGAGCGGTTCCCGGCTGGCCGCGCAGCAACAGATGGAAGGCCTCCTGGCGCCGCACC
GGCCCAAGGAGCCCGCGTGGTTCCTGGCCACCGTCGGCGTCTCGCCCGACCACCAGGGCAAGGGTCTGGG
CAGCGCCGTCGTGCTCCCCGGAGTGGAGGCGGCCGAGCGCGCCGGGGTGCCCGCCTTCCTGGAGACCTCC
GCGCCCCGCAACCTCCCCTTCTACGAGCGGCTCGGCTTCACCGTCACCGCCGACGTCGAGGTGCCCGAAG
GACCGCGCACCTGGTGCATGACCCGCAAGCCCGGTGCCGAAGGTAGAGGTTCTCTCCTCACTTGTGGTGA
TGTTGAAGAAAACCCTGGTCCAATGTCTAGACTGGACAAGAGCAAAGTCATAAACGGAGCTCTGGAATTA
CTCAATGGTGTCGGTATCGAAGGCCTGACGACAAGGAAACTCGCTCAAAAGCTGGGAGTTGAGCAGCCTA
CCCTGTACTGGCACGTGAAGAACAAGCGGGCCCTGCTCGATGCCCTGCCAATCGAGATGCTGGACAGGCA
TCATACCCACTTCTGCCCCCTGGAAGGCGAGTCATGGCAAGACTTTCTGCGGAACAACGCCAAGTCATAC
CGCTGTGCTCTCCTCTCACATCGCGACGGGGCTAAAGTGCATCTCGGCACCCGCCCAACAGAGAAACAGT
ACGAAACCCTGGAAAATCAGCTCGCGTTCCTGTGTCAGCAAGGCTTCTCCCTGGAGAACGCACTGTACGC
TCTGTCCGCCGTGGGCCACTTTACACTGGGCTGCGTATTGGAGGAACAGGAGCATCAAGTAGCAAAAGAG
GAAAGAGAGACACCTACCACCGATTCTATGCCCCCACTTCTGAGACAAGCAATTGAGCTGTTCGACCGGC
AGGGAGCCGAACCTGCCTTCCTTTTCGGCCTGGAACTAATCATATGTGGCCTGGAGAAACAGCTAAAGTG
CGAAAGCGGCGGGCCGACCGACGCCCTTGACGATTTTGACTTAGACATGCTCCCAGCCGATGCCCTTGAC
GACTTTGACCTTGATATGCTGCCTGCTGACGCTCTTGACGATTTTGACCTTGACATGCTCCCCGGGTAAC
TAAGTAAGGATCGATCCAAGATATCGTATTCTTAACTATGTTGCTCCTTTTACGCTATGTGGATACGCTG
CTTTAATGCCTTTGTATCATGCTATTGCTTCCCGTATGGCTTTCATTTTCTCCTCCTTGTATAAATCCTG
GTTGCTGTCTCTTTATGAGGAGTTGTGGCCCGTTGTCAGGCAACGTGGCGTGGTGTGCACTGTGTTTGCT
GACGCAACCCCCACTGGTTGGGGCATTGCCACCACCTGTCAGCTCCTTTCCGGGACTTTCGCTTTCCCCC
TCCCTATTGCCACGGCGGAACTCATCGCCGCCTGCCTTGCCCGCTGCTGGACAGGGGCTCGGCTGTTGGG
CACTGACAATTCCGTGGTGTTGTCGGGGAAGCTGACGTCCTTTCCATGGCTGCTCGCCTGTGTTGCCACC
TGGATTCTGCGCGGGACGTCCTTCTGCTACGTCCCTTCGGCCCTCAATCCAGCGGACCTTCCTTCCCGCG
GCCTGCTGCCGGCTCTGCGGCCTCTTCCGCGTCTTCGCCTTCGCCCTCAGACGAGTCGGATCTCCCTTTG
GGCCGCCTCCCCGCCTGTTTCGCCTCGGCGTCCGGACTAGAGGTACCTTTAAGACCAATGACTTACAAGG
CAGCTGTAGATCTTAGCCACTTTTTAAAAGAAAAGGGGGGACTGGAAGGGCTAATTCACTCCCAACGAAG
ACAAGATCTGCTTTTTGCTTGTACTGGGTCTCTCTGGTTAGACCAGATCTGAGCCTGGGAGCTCTCTGGC
TAACTAGGGAACCCACTGCTTAAGCCTCAATAAAGCTTGCCTTGAGTGCTTCAAGTAGTGTGTGCCCGTC
TGTTGTGTGACTCTGGTAACTAGAGATCCCTCAGACCCTTTTAGTCAGTGTGGAAAATCTCTAGCAGTAG
TAGTTCATGTCATCTTATTATTCAGTATTTATAACTTGCAAAGAAATGAATATCAGAGAGTGAGAGGAAC
TTGTTTATTGCAGCTTATAATGGTTACAAATAAAGCAATAGCATCACAAATTTCACAAATAAAGCATTTT
TTTCACTGCATTCTAGTTGTGGTTTGTCCAAACTCATCAATGTATCTTATCATGTCTGGCTCTAGCTATC
CCGCCCCTAACTCCGCCCATCCCGCCCCTAACTCCGCCCAGTTCCGCCCATTCTCCGCCCCATGGCTGAC
TAATTTTTTTTATTTATGCAGAGGCCGAGGCCGCCTCGGCCTCTGAGCTATTCCAGAAGTAGTGAGGAGG
CTTTTTTGGAGGCCTTTCAAATATGTATCCGCTCATGAGACAATAACCCTGATAAATGCTTCAATAATAT
TGAAAAAGGAAGAGTATGAGTATTCAACATTTCCGTGTCGCCCTTATTCCCTTTTTTGCGGCATTTTGCC
TTCCTGTTTTTGCTCACCCAGAAACGCTGGTGAAAGTAAAAGATGCTGAAGATCAGTTGGGTGCACGAGT
GGGTTACATCGAACTGGATCTCAACAGCGGTAAGATCCTTGAGAGTTTTCGCCCCGAAGAACGTTTTCCA
ATGATGAGCACTTTTAAAGTTCTGCTATGTGGCGCGGTATTATCCCGTATTGACGCCGGGCAAGAGCAAC
TCGGTCGCCGCATACACTATTCTCAGAATGACTTGGTTGAGTACTCACCAGTCACAGAAAAGCATCTTAC
GGATGGCATGACAGTAAGAGAATTATGCAGTGCTGCCATAACCATGAGTGATAACACTGCGGCCAACTTA
CTTCTGACAACGATCGGAGGACCGAAGGAGCTAACCGCTTTTTTGCACAACATGGGGGATCATGTAACTC
GCCTTGATCGTTGGGAACCGGAGCTGAATGAAGCCATACCAAACGACGAGCGTGACACCACGATGCCTGT
AGCAATGGCAACAACGTTGCGCAAACTATTAACTGGCGAACTACTTACTCTAGCTTCCCGGCAACAATTA
ATAGACTGGATGGAGGCGGATAAAGTTGCAGGACCACTTCTGCGCTCGGCCCTTCCGGCTGGCTGGTTTA
TTGCTGATAAATCTGGAGCCGGTGAGCGTGGGTCTCGCGGTATCATTGCAGCACTGGGGCCAGATGGTAA
GCCCTCCCGTATCGTAGTTATCTACACGACGGGGAGTCAGGCAACTATGGATGAACGAAATAGACAGATC
GCTGAGATAGGTGCCTCACTGATTAAGCATTGGTAACTGTCAGACCAAGTTTACTCATATATACTTTAGA
TTGATTTAAAACTTCATTTTTAATTTAAAAGGATCTAGGTGAAGATCCTTTTTGATAATCTCATGACCAA
AATCCCTTAACGTGAGTTTTCGTTCCACTGAGCGTCAGACCCCGTAGAAAAGATCAAAGGATCTTCTTGA
GATCCTTTTTTTCTGCGCGTAATCTGCTGCTTGCAAACAAAAAAACCACCGCTACCAGCGGTGGTTTGTT
TGCCGGATCAAGAGCTACCAACTCTTTTTCCGAAGGTAACTGGCTTCAGCAGAGCGCAGATACCAAATAC
TGTTCTTCTAGTGTAGCCGTAGTTAGGCCACCACTTCAAGAACTCTGTAGCACCGCCTACATACCTCGCT
CTGCTAATCCTGTTACCAGTGGCTGCTGCCAGTGGCGATAAGTCGTGTCTTACCGGGTTGGACTCAAGAC
GATAGTTACCGGATAAGGCGCAGCGGTCGGGCTGAACGGGGGGTTCGTGCACACAGCCCAGCTTGGAGCG
AACGACCTACACCGAACTGAGATACCTACAGCGTGAGCTATGAGAAAGCGCCACGCTTCCCGAAGGGAGA
AAGGCGGACAGGTATCCGGTAAGCGGCAGGGTCGGAACAGGAGAGCGCACGAGGGAGCTTCCAGGGGGAA
ACGCCTGGTATCTTTATAGTCCTGTCGGGTTTCGCCACCTCTGACTTGAGCGTCGATTTTTGTGATGCTC
GTCAGGGGGGCGGAGCCTATGGAAAAACGCCAGCAACGCGGCCTTTTTACGGTTCCTGGCCTTTTGCTGG
CCTTTTGCTCACATGTTCTTTCCTGCGTTATCCCCTGATTCTGTGGATAACCGTATTACCGCCTTTGAGT
GAGCTGATACCGCTCGCCGCAGCCGAACGACCGAGCGCAGCGAGTCAGTGAGCGAGGAAGCGGAAGAGCG
CCCAATACGCAAACCGCCTCTCCCCGCGCGTTGGCCGATTCATTAATGCAGCTGGCACGACAGGTTTCCC
GACTGGAAAGCGGGCAGTGAGCGCAACGCAATTAATGTGAGTTAGCTCACTCATTAGGCACCCCAGGCTT
TACACTTTATGCTTCCGGCTCGTATGTTGTGTGGAATTGTGAGCGGATAACAATTTCACACAGGAAACAG
CTATGACCATGATTACGCCAAGCGCGCAATTAACCCTCACTAAAGGGAACAAAAGCTGGAGCTGCAAGCT
TAATGTAGTCTTATGCAATACTCTTGTAGTCTTGCAACATGGTAACGATGAGTTAGCAACATGCCTTACA
AGGAGAGAAAAAGCACCGTGCATGCCGATTGGTGGAAGTAAGGTGGTACGATCGTGCCTTATTAGGAAGG
CAACAGACGGGTCTGACATGGATTGGACGAACCACTGAATTGCCGCATTGCAGAGATATTGTATTTAAGT
GCCTAGCTCGATACATAAACGGGTCTCTCTGGTTAGACCAGATCTGAGCCTGGGAGCTCTCTGGCTAACT
AGGGAACCCACTGCTTAAGCCTCAATAAAGCTTGCCTTGAGTGCTTCAAGTAGTGTGTGCCCGTCTGTTG
TGTGACTCTGGTAACTAGAGATCCCTCAGACCCTTTTAGTCAGTGTGGAAAATCTCTAGCAGTGGCGCCC
GAACAGGGACTTGAAAGCGAAAGGGAAACCAGAGGAGCTCTCTCGACGCAGGACTCGGCTTGCTGAAGCG
CGCACGGCAAGAGGCGAGGGGCGGCGACTGGTGAGTACGCCAAAAATTTTGACTAGCGGAGGCTAGAAGG
AGAGAGATGGGTGCGAGAGCGTCAGTATTAAGCGGGGGAGAATTAGATCGCGATGGGAAAAAATTCGGTT
AAGGCCAGGGGGAAAGAAAAAATATAAATTAAAACATATAGTATGGGCAAGCAGGGAGCTAGAACGATTC
GCAGTTAATCCTGGCCTGTTAGAAACATCAGAAGGCTGTAGACAAATACTGGGACAGCTACAACCATCCC
TTCAGACAGGATCAGAAGAACTTAGATCATTATATAATACAGTAGCAACCCTCTATTGTGTGCATCAAAG
GATAGAGATAAAAGACACCAAGGAAGCTTTAGACAAGATAGAGGAAGAGCAAAACAAAAGTAAGACCACC
GCACAGCAAGCGGCCGCTGATCTTCAGACCTGGAGGAGGAGATATGAGGGACAATTGGAGAAGTGAATTA
TATAAATATAAAGTAGTAAAAATTGAACCATTAGGAGTAGCACCCACCAAGGCAAAGAGAAGAGTGGTGC
AGAGAGAAAAAAGAGCAGTGGGAATAGGAGCTTTGTTCCTTGGGTTCTTGGGAGCAGCAGGAAGCACTAT
GGGCGCAGCGTCAATGACGCTGACGGTACAGGCCAGACAATTATTGTCTGGTATAGTGCAGCAGCAGAAC
AATTTGCTGAGGGCTATTGAGGCGCAACAGCATCTGTTGCAACTCACAGTCTGGGGCATCAAGCAGCTCC
AGGCAAGAATCCTGGCTGTGGAAAGATACCTAAAGGATCAACAGCTCCTGGGGATTTGGGGTTGCTCTGG
AAAACTCATTTGCACCACTGCTGTGCCTTGGAATGCTAGTTGGAGTAATAAATCTCTGGAACAGATTTGG
AATCACACGACCTGGATGGAGTGGGACAGAGAAATTAACAATTACACAAGCTTAATACACTCCTTAATTG
AAGAATCGCAAAACCAGCAAGAAAAGAATGAACAAGAATTATTGGAATTAGATAAATGGGCAAGTTTGTG
GAATTGGTTTAACATAACAAATTGGCTGTGGTATATAAAATTATTCATAATGATAGTAGGAGGCTTGGTA
GGTTTAAGAATAGTTTTTGCTGTACTTTCTATAGTGAATAGAGTTAGGCAGGGATATTCACCATTATCGT
TTCAGACCCACCTCCCAACCCCGAGGGGAC
