>Addgene plasmid #247437 | pCW-Rho(G14V)-HA | depositor partial sequence | sequence record 486982 | RhoA(G14V) insertion with following primer: GCCTATATAAGCAGAGCTCG
CGCCACCATGGCTGCCATCCGGAAGAAACTGGTGATTGTTGGTGATGTAGCCTGTGGAAAGACATGCTTG
CTCATAGTCTTCAGCAAGGACCAGTTCCCAGAGGTGTATGTGCCCACAGTGTTTGAGAACTATGTGGCAG
ATATCGAGGTGGATGGAAAGCAGGTAGAGTTGGCTTTGTGGGACACAGCTGGGCAGGAAGATTATGATCG
CCTGAGGCCCCTCTCCTACCCAGATACCGATGTTATACTGATGTGTTTTTCCATCGACAGCCCTGATAGT
TTAGAAAACATCCCAGAAAAGTGGACCCCAGAAGTCAAGCATTTCTGTCCCAACGTGCCCATCATCCTGG
TTGGGAATAAGAAGGATCTTCGGAATGATGAGCACACAAGGCGGGAGCTAGCCAAGATGAAGCAGGAGCC
GGTGAAACCTGAAGAAGGCAGAGATATGGCAAACAGGATTGGCGCTTTTGGGTACATGGAGTGTTCAGCA
AAGACCAAAGATGGAGTGAGAGAGGTTTTTGAAATGGCTACGAGAGCTGCTCTGCAAGCTAGACGTGGGA
AGAAAAAATCTGGGTGCCTTGTCTTGGGATACCCATACGATGTTCCTGACTATGCGGGCTATCCCTATGA
CGTCCCGGACTATGCAGGGCCGGCTAAGGCAGCGGCACGGGCGGTGTAGCTCGAGGGCCGGCGCGCCGCG
GCCGCTACGTAAATTCCGCCCCCCCCCCTAACGTTACTGGCCGAAGCCGCTTGGAATAAGGCCGGTGTGC
GTTTGTCTATATGTTATTTTCCACCATATTGCCGTCTTTTGGCAATGTGAGGGCCCGGAAACCTGGCCCT
GTCTTCTTGACGAGCATTCCTAGGGGTCTTTCCCCTCTCGCCAAAGGAATGCAAGGTCTGTTGAATGTCG
TGAAGGAAGCAGTTCCTCTGGAAGCTTCTT
